>Addgene plasmid #139480 | pCSIIhyg-rtTA | addgene full sequence | sequence record 276014 | Addgene NGS Result
GACGGATCGGGAGATCTCCCGATCCCCTATGGTGCACTCTCAGTACAATCTGCTCTGATGCCGCATAGTT
AAGCCAGTATCTGCTCCCTGCTTGTGTGTTGGAGGTCGCTGAGTAGTGCGCGAGCAAAATTTAAGCTACA
ACAAGGCAAGGCTTGACCGACAATTGCATGAAGAATCTGCTTAGGGTTAGGCGTTTTGCGCTGCTTCGCG
ATGTACGGGCCAGATATACGCGTTGACATTGATTATTGACTAGTTATTAATAGTAATCAATTACGGGGTC
ATTAGTTCATAGCCCATATATGGAGTTCCGCGTTACATAACTTACGGTAAATGGCCCGCCTGGCTGACCG
CCCAACGACCCCCGCCCATTGACGTCAATAATGACGTATGTTCCCATAGTAACGCCAATAGGGACTTTCC
ATTGACGTCAATGGGTGGAGTATTTACGGTAAACTGCCCACTTGGCAGTACATCAAGTGTATCATATGCC
AAGTACGCCCCCTATTGACGTCAATGACGGTAAATGGCCCGCCTGGCATTATGCCCAGTACATGACCTTA
TGGGACTTTCCTACTTGGCAGTACATCTACGTATTAGTCATCGCTATTACCATGGTGATGCGGTTTTGGC
AGTACATCAATGGGCGTGGATAGCGGTTTGACTCACGGGGATTTCCAAGTCTCCACCCCATTGACGTCAA
TGGGAGTTTGTTTTGGCACCAAAATCAACGGGACTTTCCAAAATGTCGTAACAACTCCGCCCCATTGACG
CAAATGGGCGGTAGGCGTGTACGGTGGGAGGTCTATATAAGCAGCGCGTTTTGCCTGTACTGGGTCTCTC
TGGTTAGACCAGATCTGAGCCTGGGAGCTCTCTGGCTAACTAGGGAACCCACTGCTTAAGCCTCAATAAA
GCTTGCCTTGAGTGCTTCAAGTAGTGTGTGCCCGTCTGTTGTGTGACTCTGGTAACTAGAGATCCCTCAG
ACCCTTTTAGTCAGTGTGGAAAATCTCTAGCAGTGGCGCCCGAACAGGGACTTGAAAGCGAAAGGGAAAC
CAGAGGAGCTCTCTCGACGCAGGACTCGGCTTGCTGAAGCGCGCACGGCAAGAGGCGAGGGGCGGCGACT
GGTGAGTACGCCAAAAATTTTGACTAGCGGAGGCTAGAAGGAGAGAGATGGGTGCGAGAGCGTCAGTATT
AAGCGGGGGAGAATTAGATCGCGATGGGAAAAAATTCGGTTAAGGCCAGGGGGAAAGAAAAAATATAAAT
TAAAACATATAGTATGGGCAAGCAGGGAGCTAGAACGATTCGCAGTTAATCCTGGCCTGTTAGAAACATC
AGAAGGCTGTAGACAAATACTGGGACAGCTACAACCATCCCTTCAGACAGGATCAGAAGAACTTAGATCA
TTATATAATACAGTAGCAACCCTCTATTGTGTGCATCAAAGGATAGAGATAAAAGACACCAAGGAAGCTT
TAGACAAGATAGAGGAAGAGCAAAACAAAAGTAAGACCACCGCACAGCAAGGGCCGCTGATCTTCAGACC
TGGAGGAGGAGATATGAGGGACAATTGGAGAAGTGAATTATATAAATATAAAGTAGTAAAAATTGAACCA
TTAGGAGTAGCACCCACCAAGGCAAAGAGAAGAGTGGTGCAGAGAGAAAAAAGAGCAGTGGGAATAGGAG
CTTTGTTCCTTGGGTTCTTGGGAGCAGCAGGAAGCACTATGGGCGCAGCGTCAATGACGCTGACGGTACA
GGCCAGACAATTATTGTCTGGTATAGTGCAGCAGCAGAACAATTTGCTGAGGGCTATTGAGGCGCAACAG
CATCTGTTGCAACTCACAGTCTGGGGCATCAAGCAGCTCCAGGCAAGAATCCTGGCTGTGGAAAGATACC
TAAAGGATCAACAGCTCCTGGGGATTTGGGGTTGCTCTGGAAAACTCATTTGCACCACTGCTGTGCCTTG
GAATGCTAGTTGGAGTAATAAATCTCTGGAACAGATTTGGAATCACACGACCTGGATGGAGTGGGACAGA
GAAATTAACAATTACACAAGCTTAATACACTCCTTAATTGAAGAATCGCAAAACCAGCAAGAAAAGAATG
AACAAGAATTATTGGAATTAGATAAATGGGCAAGTTTGTGGAATTGGTTTAACATAACAAATTGGCTGTG
GTATATAAAATTATTCATAATGATAGTAGGAGGCTTGGTAGGTTTAAGAATAGTTTTTGCTGTACTTTCT
ATAGTGAATAGAGTTAGGCAGGGATATTCACCATTATCGTTTCAGACCCACCTCCCAACCCCGAGGGGAC
CCGACAGGCCCGAAGGAATAGAAGAAGAAGGTGGAGAGAGAGACAGAGACAGATCCATTCGATTAGTGAA
CGGATCTACAAATGGCAGTATTCATCCACAATTTTAAAAGAAAAGGGGGGATTGGGGGGTACAGTGCAGG
GGAAAGAATAGTAGACATAATAGCAACAGACATACAAACTAAAGAATTACAAAAACAAATTACAAAAATT
CAAAATTTTCGGGTTTATTACAGGGACAGCAGAAATTCACTTTGAATTAATTCAAGCTTCGTGAGGCTCC
GGTGCCCGTCAGTGGGCAGAGCGCACATCGCCCACAGTCCCCGAGAAGTTGGGGGGAGGGGTCGGCAATT
GAACCGGTGCCTAGAGAAGGTGGCGCGGGGTAAACTGGGAAAGTGATGTCGTGTACTGGCTCCGCCTTTT
TCCCGAGGGTGGGGGAGAACCGTATATAAGTGCAGTAGTCGCCGTGAACGTTCTTTTTCGCAACGGGTTT
GCCGCCAGAACACAGGTAAGTGCCGTGTGTGGTTCCCGCGGGCCTGGCCTCTTTACGGGTTATGGCCCTT
GCGTGCCTTGAATTACTTCCACCTGGCTCCAGTACGTGATTCTTGATCCCGAGCTGGAGCCAGGGGCGGG
CCTTGCGCTTTAGGAGCCCCTTCGCCTCGTGCTTGAGTTGAGGCCTGGCCTGGGCGCTGGGGCCGCCGCG
TGCGAATCTGGTGGCACCTTCGCGCCTGTCTCGCTGCTTTCGATAAGTCTCTAGCCATTTAAAATTTTTG
ATGACCTGCTGCGACGCTTTTTTTCTGGCAAGATAGTCTTGTAAATGCGGGCCAGGATCTGCACACTGGT
ATTTCGGTTTTTGGGGCCGCGGGCGGCGACGGGGCCCGTGCGTCCCAGCGCACATGTTCGGCGAGGCGGG
GCCTGCGAGCGCGGCCACCGAGAATCGGACGGGGGTAGTCTCAAGCTGGCCGGCCTGCTCTGGTGCCTGG
CCTCGCGCCGCCGTGTATCGCCCCGCCCTGGGCGGCAAGGCTGGCCCGGTCGGCACCAGTTGCGTGAGCG
GAAAGATGGCCGCTTCCCGGCCCTGCTCCAGGGGGCTCAAAATGGAGGACGCGGCGCTCGGGAGAGCGGG
CGGGTGAGTCACCCACACAAAGGAAAGGGGCCTTTCCGTCCTCAGCCGTCGCTTCATGTGACTCCACGGA
GTACCGGGCGCCGTCCAGGCACCTCGATTAGTTCTGGAGCTTTTGGAGTACGTCGTCTTTAGGTTGGGGG
GAGGGGTTTTATGCGATGGAGTTTCCCCACACTGAGTGGGTGGAGACTGAAGTTAGGCCAGCTTGGCACT
TGATGTAATTCTCCTTGGAATTTGCCCTTTTTGAGTTTGGATCTTGGTTCATTCTCAAGCCTCAGACAGT
GGTTCAAAGTTTTTTTCTTCCATTTCAGGTGTCGTGAACACGCTACCGGTCTCGACGAATTCGGCCTCGA
GACCATGTCTAGGCTCGACAAGAGCAAGGTCATCAATGGCGCATTGGAACTCCTGAATGGCGTAGGCATT
GAAGGGCTTACTACGCGAAAACTGGCCCAGAAACTCGGAGTGGAACAGCCCACACTCTACTGGCACGTGA
AGAACAAGAGGGCACTGCTGGATGCGCTTCCCATTGAGATGCTTGATCGCCATCACACTCACTTCTGCCC
ATTGGAAGGCGAAAGTTGGCAGGACTTCCTGCGTAACAACGCGAAGTCCTTTCGGTGTGCTCTGCTGTCT
CATCGCGATGGGGCCAAGGTCCATCTGGGAACTAGACCCACAGAGAAACAGTACGAAACCCTGGAGAATC
AGCTGGCCTTTCTGTGCCAACAGGGCTTTAGCCTGGAAAACGCCTTGTATGCTCTCTCCGCAGTTGGCCA
CTTTACCCTCGGTTGTGTGTTGGAGGAGCAGGAGCACCAAGTGGCCAAAGAAGAACGGGAGACACCGACC
ACAGACAGCATGCCTCCTCTTCTGAGACAAGCAATAGAGCTGTTCGACAGACAGGGTGCTGAGCCTGCCT
TCCTGTTTGGGTTGGAGCTGATCATCTGTGGGCTGGAGAAACAGCTGAAGTGCGAGTCAGGTGGACCAGC
AGATGCTCTGGACGACTTCGACCTGGACATGCTGCCAGCTGATGCCCTTGATGACTTTGACCTCGACATG
CTTCCCGCCGATGCTCTCGACGATTTCGATCTGGATATGCTGCCTGGATGAGCGGCCGCGGCTCTAGAGG
ATCCGTTAACTAACTTAAGCTAGCAACGGTTTCCCTCTAGCGGGATCAATTCCGCCCCCCCCCCCTAACG
TTACTGGCCGAAGCCGCTTGGAATAAGGCCGGTGTGCGTTTGTCTATATGTTATTTTCCACCATATTGCC
GTCTTTTGGCAATGTGAGGGCCCGGAAACCTGGCCCTGTCTTCTTGACGAGCATTCCTAGGGGTCTTTCC
CCTCTCGCCAAAGGAATGCAAGGTCTGTTGAATGTCGTGAAGGAAGCAGTTCCTCTGGAAGCTTCTTGAA
GACAAACAACGTCTGTAGCGACCCTTTGCAGGCAGCGGAACCCCCCACCTGGCGACAGGTGCCTCTGCGG
CCAAAAGCCACGTGTATAAGATACACCTGCAAAGGCGGCACAACCCCAGTGCCACGTTGTGAGTTGGATA
GTTGTGGAAAGAGTCAAATGGCTCTCCTCAAGCGTATTCAACAAGGGGCTGAAGGATGCCCAGAAGGTAC
CCCATTGTATGGGATCTGATCTGGGGCCTCGGTGCACATGCTTTACATGTGTTTAGTCGAGGTTAAAAAA
ACGTCTAGGCCCCCCGAACCACGGGGACGTGGTTTTCCTTTGAAAAACACGATGATAAGCTTGCCACAAC
CCGTACCAAAGATGGATAGATCCGGAAAGCCTGAACTCACCGCGACGTCTGTCGAGAAGTTTCTGATCGA
AAAGTTCGACAGCGTCTCCGACCTGATGCAGCTCTCGGAGGGCGAAGAATCTCGTGCTTTCAGCTTCGAT
GTAGGAGGGCGTGGATATGTCCTGCGGGTAAATAGCTGCGCCGATGGTTTCTACAAAGATCGTTATGTTT
ATCGGCACTTTGCATCGGCCGCGCTCCCGATTCCGGAAGTGCTTGACATTGGGGAGTTCAGCGAGAGCCT
GACCTATTGCATCTCCCGCCGTGCACAGGGTGTCACGTTGCAAGACCTGCCTGAAACCGAACTGCCCGCT
GTTCTGCAGCCGGTCGCGGAGGCCATGGATGCGATCGCTGCGGCCGATCTTAGCCAGACGAGCGGGTTCG
GCCCATTCGGACCGCAAGGAATCGGTCAATACACTACATGGCGTGATTTCATATGCGCGATTGCTGATCC
CCATGTGTATCACTGGCAAACTGTGATGGACGACACCGTCAGTGCGTCCGTCGCGCAGGCTCTCGATGAG
CTGATGCTTTGGGCCGAGGACTGCCCCGAAGTCCGGCACCTCGTGCACGCGGATTTCGGCTCCAACAATG
TCCTGACGGACAATGGCCGCATAACAGCGGTCATTGACTGGAGCGAGGCGATGTTCGGGGATTCCCAATA
CGAGGTCGCCAACATCTTCTTCTGGAGGCCGTGGTTGGCTTGTATGGAGCAGCAGACGCGCTACTTCGAG
CGGAGGCATCCGGAGCTTGCAGGATCGCCGCGGCTCCGGGCGTATATGCTCCGCATTGGTCTTGACCAAC
TCTATCAGAGCTTGGTTGACGGCAATTTCGATGATGCAGCTTGGGCGCAGGGTCGATGCGACGCAATCGT
CCGATCCGGAGCCGGGACTGTCGGGCGTACACAAATCGCCCGCAGAAGCGCGGCCGTCTGGACCGATGGC
TGTGTAGAAGTACTCGCCGATAGTGGAAACCGACGCCCCAGCACTCGTCCGAGGGCAAAGGAATAGACTA
GAGTTAACATCGAGGGATCAAGCTTATCGATAATCAACCTCTGGATTACAAAATTTGTGAAAGATTGACT
GGTATTCTTAACTATGTTGCTCCTTTTACGCTATGTGGATACGCTGCTTTAATGCCTTTGTATCATGCTA
TTGCTTCCCGTATGGCTTTCATTTTCTCCTCCTTGTATAAATCCTGGTTGCTGTCTCTTTATGAGGAGTT
GTGGCCCGTTGTCAGGCAACGTGGCGTGGTGTGCACTGTGTTTGCTGACGCAACCCCCACTGGTTGGGGC
ATTGCCACCACCTGTCAGCTCCTTTCCGGGACTTTCGCTTTCCCCCTCCCTATTGCCACGGCGGAACTCA
TCGCCGCCTGCCTTGCCCGCTGCTGGACAGGGGCTCGGCTGTTGGGCACTGACAATTCCGTGGTGTTGTC
GGGGAAGCTGACGTCCTTTCCATGGCTGCTCGCCTGTGTTGCCACCTGGATTCTGCGCGGGACGTCCTTC
TGCTACGTCCCTTCGGCCCTCAATCCAGCGGACCTTCCTTCCCGCGGCCTGCTGCCGGCTCTGCGGCCTC
TTCCGCGTCTTCGCCTTCGCCCTCAGACGAGTCGGATCTCCCTTTGGGCCGCCTCCCCGCATCGATACCG
TCGAGACCTAGAAAAACATGGAGCAATCACAAGTAGCAATACAGCAGCTACCAATGCTGATTGTGCCTGG
CTAGAAGCACAAGAGGAGGAGGAGGTGGGTTTTCCAGTCACACCTCAGGTACCTTTAAGACCAATGACTT
ACAAGGCAGCTGTAGATCTTAGCCACTTTTTAAAAGAAAAGGGGGGACTGGAAGGGCTAATTCACTCCCA
ACGAAGACAAGATATCCTTGATCTGTGGATCTACCACACACAAGGCTACTTCCCTGATTGGCAGAACTAC
ACACCAGGGCCAGGGATCAGATATCCACTGACCTTTGGATGGTGCTACAAGCTAGTACCAGTTGAGCAAG
AGAAGGTAGAAGAAGCCAATGAAGGAGAGAACACCCGCTTGTTACACCCTGTGAGCCTGCATGGGATGGA
TGACCCGGAGAGAGAAGTATTAGAGTGGAGGTTTGACAGCCGCCTAGCATTTCATCACATGGCCCGAGAG
CTGCATCCGGACTGTACTGGGTCTCTCTGGTTAGACCAGATCTGAGCCTGGGAGCTCTCTGGCTAACTAG
GGAACCCACTGCTTAAGCCTCAATAAAGCTTGCCTTGAGTGCTTCAAGTAGTGTGTGCCCGTCTGTTGTG
TGACTCTGGTAACTAGAGATCCCTCAGACCCTTTTAGTCAGTGTGGAAAATCTCTAGCAGGGCCCGTTTA
AACCCGCTGATCAGCCTCGACTGTGCCTTCTAGTTGCCAGCCATCTGTTGTTTGCCCCTCCCCCGTGCCT
TCCTTGACCCTGGAAGGTGCCACTCCCACTGTCCTTTCCTAATAAAATGAGGAAATTGCATCGCATTGTC
TGAGTAGGTGTCATTCTATTCTGGGGGGTGGGGTGGGGCAGGACAGCAAGGGGGAGGATTGGGAAGACAA
TAGCAGGCATGCTGGGGATGCGGTGGGCTCTATGGCTTCTGAGGCGGAAAGAACCAGCTGGGGCTCTAGG
GGGTATCCCC
[124 nt withheld, positions 7851-7974]
C
[91 nt withheld, positions 7976-8066]
A
[49 nt withheld, positions 8068-8116]
CCTTTGACGTTGGAGTCCACGTTCTTT
[37 nt withheld, positions 8144-8180]
ACCCTATCTCGGTCTATTCTTTTGATTTATAAGGGATTTTGCCGATTTCGGCCTATTGGTTAAAAAATGA
GCTGATTTAACAAAAATTTAACGCGAATTAATTCTGTGGAATGTGTGTCAGTTAGGGTGTGGAAAGTCCC
CAGGCTCCCCAGCAGGCAGAAGTATGCAAAGCATGCATCTCAATTAGTCAGCAACCAGGTGTGGAAAGTC
CCCAGGCTCCCCAGCAGGCAGAAGTATGCAAAGCATGCATCTCAATTAGTCAGCAACCATAGTCCCGCCC
CTAACTCCGCCCATCCCGCCCCTAACTCCGCCCAGTTCCGCCCATTCTCCGCCCCATGGCTGACTAATTT
TTTTTATTTATGCAGAGGCCGAGGCCGCCTCTGCCTCTGAGCTATTCCAGAAGTAGTGAGGAGGCTTTTT
TGGAGGCCTAGGCTTTTGCAAAAAGCTCCCGGGAGCTTGTATATCCATTTTCGGATCTGATCAGCACGTG
TTGACAATTAATCATCGGCATAGTATATCGGCATAGTATAATACGACAAGGTGAGGAACTAAACCATGGC
CAAGTTGACCAGTGCCGTTCCGGTGCTCACCGCGCGCGACGTCGCCGGAGCGGTCGAGTTCTGGACCGAC
CGGCTCGGGTTCTCCCGGGACTTCGTGGAGGACGACTTCGCCGGTGTGGTCCGGGACGACGTGACCCTGT
TCATCAGCGCGGTCCAGGACCAGGTGGTGCCGGACAACACCCTGGCCTGGGTGTGGGTGCGCGGCCTGGA
CGAGCTGTACGCCGAGTGGTCGGAGGTCGTGTCCACGAACTTCCGGGACGCCTCCGGGCCGGCCATGACC
GAGATCGGCGAGCAGCCGTGGGGGCGGGAGTTCGCCCTGCGCGACCCGGCCGGCAACTGCGTGCACTTCG
TGGCCGAGGAGCAGGACTGACACGTGCTACGAGATTTCGATTCCACCGCCGCCTTCTATGAAAGGTTGGG
CTTCGGAATCGTTTTCCGGGACGCCGGCTGGATGATCCTCCAGCGCGGGGATCTCATGCTGGAGTTCTTC
GCCCACCCCAACTTGTTTATTGCAGCTTATAATGGTTACAAATAAAGCAATAGCATCACAAATTTCACAA
ATAAAGCATTTTTTTCACTGCATTCTAGTTGTGGTTTGTCCAAACTCATCAATGTATCTTATCATGTCTG
TATACCGTCGACCTCTAGCTAGAGCTTGGCGTAATCATGGTCATAGCTGTTTCCTGTGTGAAATTGTTAT
CCGCTCACAATTCCACACAACATACGAGCCGGAAGCATAAAGTGTAAAGCCTGGGGTGCCTAATGAGTGA
GCTAACTCACATTAATTGCGTTGCGCTCACTGCCCGCTTTCCAGTCGGGAAACCTGTCGTGCCAGCTGCA
TTAATGAATCGGCCAACGCGCGGGGAGAGGCGGTTTGCGTATTGGGCGCTCTTCCGCTTCCTCGCTCACT
GACTCGCTGCGCTCGGTCGTTCGGCTGCGGCGAGCGGTATCAGCTCACTCAAAGGCGGTAATACGGTTAT
CCACAGAATCAGGGGATAACGCAGGAAAGAACATGTGAGCAAAAGGCCAGCAAAAGGCCAGGAACCGTAA
AAAGGCCGCGTTGCTGGCGTTTTTCCATAGGCTCCGCCCCCCTGACGAGCATCACAAAAATCGACGCTCA
AGTCAGAGGTGGCGAAACCCGACAGGACTATAAAGATACCAGGCGTTTCCCCCTGGAAGCTCCCTCGTGC
GCTCTCCTGTTCCGACCCTGCCGCTTACCGGATACCTGTCCGCCTTTCTCCCTTCGGGAAGCGTGGCGCT
TTCTCATAGCTCACGCTGTAGGTATCTCAGTTCGGTGTAGGTCGTTCGCTCCAAGCTGGGCTGTGTGCAC
GAACCCCCCGTTCAGCCCGACCGCTGCGCCTTATCCGGTAACTATCGTCTTGAGTCCAACCCGGTAAGAC
ACGACTTATCGCCACTGGCAGCAGCCACTGGTAACAGGATTAGCAGAGCGAGGTATGTAGGCGGTGCTAC
AGAGTTCTTGAAGTGGTGGCCTAACTACGGCTACACTAGAAGAACAGTATTTGGTATCTGCGCTCTGCTG
AAGCCAGTTACCTTCGGAAAAAGAGTTGGTAGCTCTTGATCCGGCAAACAAACCACCGCTGGTAGCGGTG
GTTTTTTTGTTTGCAAGCAGCAGATTACGCGCAGAAAAAAAGGATCTCAAGAAGATCCTTTGATCTTTTC
TACGGGGTCTGACGCTCAGTGGAACGAAAACTCACGTTAAGGGATTTTGGTCATGAGATTATCAAAAAGG
ATCTTCACCTAGATCCTTTTAAATTAAAAATGAAGTTTTAAATCAATCTAAAGTATATATGAGTAAACTT
GGTCTGACAGTTACCAATGCTTAATCAGTGAGGCACCTATCTCAGCGATCTGTCTATTTCGTTCATCCAT
AGTTGCCTGACTCCCCGTCGTGTAGATAACTACGATACGGGAGGGCTTACCATCTGGCCCCAGTGCTGCA
ATGATACCGCGAGACCCACGCTCACCGGCTCCAGATTTATCAGCAATAAACCAGCCAGCCGGAAGGGCCG
AGCGCAGAAGTGGTCCTGCAACTTTATCCGCCTCCATCCAGTCTATTAATTGTTGCCGGGAAGCTAGAGT
AAGTAGTTCGCCAGTTAATAGTTTGCGCAACGTTGTTGCCATTGCTACAGGCATCGTGGTGTCACGCTCG
TCGTTTGGTATGGCTTCATTCAGCTCCGGTTCCCAACGATCAAGGCGAGTTACATGATCCCCCATGTTGT
GCAAAAAAGCGGTTAGCTCCTTCGGTCCTCCGATCGTTGTCAGAAGTAAGTTGGCCGCAGTGTTATCACT
CATGGTTATGGCAGCACTGCATAATTCTCTTACTGTCATGCCATCCGTAAGATGCTTTTCTGTGACTGGT
GAGTACTCAACCAAGTCATTCTGAGAATAGTGTATGCGGCGACCGAGTTGCTCTTGCCCGGCGTCAATAC
GGGATAATACCGCGCCACATAGCAGAACTTTAAAAGTGCTCATCATTGGAAAACGTTCTTCGGGGCGAAA
ACTCTCAAGGATCTTACCGCTGTTGAGATCCAGTTCGATGTAACCCACTCGTGCACCCAACTGATCTTCA
GCATCTTTTACTTTCACCAGCGTTTCTGGGTGAGCAAAAACAGGAAGGCAAAATGCCGCAAAAAAGGGAA
TAAGGGCGACACGGAAATGTTGAATACTCATACTCTTCCTTTTTCAATATTATTGAAGCATTTATCAGGG
TTATTGTCTCATGAGCGGATACATATTTGAATGTATTTAGAAAAATAAACAAATAGGGGTTCCGCGCACA
TTTCCCCGAAAAGTGCCACCTGACGTC
Features (pLannotate 1.2.2; 31 found; start..end, strand, type, name):
     28..80      -  misc_feature   bom (fragment): basis of mobility region from pBR322
    235..614     +  enhancer       CMV enhancer: human cytomegalovirus immediate early enhancer
    615..814     +  promoter       CMV promoter: human cytomegalovirus (CMV) immediate early promoter
    832..1012    +  LTR            5' LTR (truncated): truncated 5' long terminal repeat (LTR) from HIV-1
   1059..1184    +  misc_feature   HIV-1 Ψ: packaging signal of human immunodeficiency virus type 1
   1168..1506    +  CDS            HIV-1 gag (fragment): gag protein from human immunodeficiency virus 1; gag
   1676..1909    +  misc_feature   RRE: The Rev response element (RRE) of HIV-1 allows for Rev-dependent mRNA export from the nucleus to the cytoplasm.
   2286..2386    +  CDS            Rev (fragment): human immunodeficiency virus 1 (HIV-1) Rev protein; rev; enhances nuclear export of unspliced and incompletely spliced viral mRNAs
   2412..2529    +  misc_feature   cPPT/CTS: central polypurine tract and central termination sequence of HIV-1
   2585..3747    +  promoter       EF-1α promoter: strong constitutive promoter for human elongation factor EF-1α
   3785..4402    +  CDS            tetR: TETR2_ECOLX - Experimental evidence at protein level: Swiss-Prot protein existence level 1. TetR is the repressor of the tetracycline resistance element; its N-terminal region forms a helix-turn-helix structure and binds DNA. Binding of tetracycline to TetR reduces the repressor affinity for the tetracycline resistance gene (tetA) promoter operator sites. From Escherichia coli.
   4706..5168    +  misc_feature   IRES: internal ribosome entry site (IRES) of the encephalomyocarditis virus (EMCV)
   5206..6226    +  CDS            HygR (fragment): hygromycin B phosphotransferase confers resistance to hygromycin
   6262..6850    +  misc_feature   WPRE: woodchuck hepatitis virus posttranscriptional regulatory element
   6775..7362    +  CDS            nef: NEF_HV112 - Experimental evidence at protein level: Swiss-Prot protein existence level 1. Extracellular Nef protein targets CD4(+) T-lymphocytes for apoptosis by interacting with CXCR4 surface receptors. From Human immunodeficiency virus type 1 group M subtype B (isolate PCV12) (HIV-1).
   7369..7549    +  LTR            5' LTR (truncated): truncated 5' long terminal repeat (LTR) from HIV-1
   7581..7805    +  polyA_signal   bGH poly(A) signal: bovine growth hormone polyadenylation signal
   7809..7830    +  promoter       SV40 promoter (fragment): SV40 enhancer and early promoter
   7851..8279    +  rep_origin     f1 ori (sequence partly withheld): f1 bacteriophage origin of replication; arrow indicates direction of (+) strand synthesis
   8293..8622    +  promoter       SV40 promoter: SV40 enhancer and early promoter
   8670..8717    +  promoter       EM7 promoter: synthetic bacterial promoter&nbsp
   8736..9110    +  CDS            BleoR: antibiotic-binding protein; Sh ble from Streptoalloteichus hindustanus; confers resistance to bleomycin, phleomycin, and Zeocin™
   9120..9245    +  CDS            ble (fragment): BLE_KLEPN - Experimental evidence at protein level: Swiss-Prot protein existence level 1. Binding protein with a strong affinity to the bleomycin family of antibiotics. Binds to CL990; an antimitotic-antibiotic compound. From Klebsiella pneumoniae.
   9240..9361    +  polyA_signal   SV40 poly(A) signal: SV40 polyadenylation signal
   9432..9454    -  protein_bind   lac operator (fragment): The lac repressor binds to the lac operator to inhibit transcription in E. coli. This inhibition can be relieved by adding lactose or isopropyl-β-D-thiogalactopyranoside (IPTG). lac repressor encoded by lacI
   9458..9488    -  promoter       lac promoter: promoter for the E. coli lac operon
   9503..9524    -  protein_bind   CAP binding site: CAP binding activates transcription in the presence of cAMP. E. coli catabolite activator protein
   9537..9629    -  CDS            lacI (fragment): lac repressor; lacI; The lac repressor binds to the lac operator to inhibit transcription in E. coli. This inhibition can be relieved by adding lactose or isopropyl-β-D-thiogalactopyranoside (IPTG).
   9812..10400   -  rep_origin     ori: high-copy-number ColE1/pMB1/pBR322/pUC origin of replication
  10571..11431   -  CDS            AmpR: β-lactamase; bla; confers resistance to ampicillin, carbenicillin, and related antibiotics
  11432..11536   -  promoter       AmpR promoter: bla
