[The description below was written by a language model from this plasmid's Addgene catalogue record and pLannotate feature annotations shown in this document.]
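Description:
pCSIIhyg-rtTA is a third-generation-style, HIV-1-derived lentiviral transfer vector built on the pCSIIhyg backbone (about 11.6 kb in total) for constitutive expression of the Tet-ON reverse tetracycline-controlled transactivator (rtTA) in mammalian cells. In bacteria it is maintained through a high-copy ColE1/pUC-type origin and selected with ampicillin (AmpR under its own bla promoter). The backbone also carries an f1 origin and an SV40/EM7-driven bleomycin/Zeocin resistance cassette with an SV40 poly(A) signal, located outside the proviral region.

The viral genome is transcribed from a CMV enhancer/promoter fused to a truncated 5' LTR, followed by the Ψ packaging signal with a gag fragment, the Rev response element for Rev-dependent nuclear export, and the cPPT/CTS, which aids nuclear import of the reverse-transcribed genome. The internal expression cassette uses the human EF-1α promoter to drive the 747 bp synthetic rtTA insert, cloned between EcoRI and NotI. The annotation tool labels most of this insert as tetR, which fits rtTA being a TetR-derived DNA-binding domain fused to a transcriptional activation domain. An EMCV IRES then links the hygromycin B phosphotransferase gene to the same transcript, so hygromycin-resistant cells should also express rtTA. A WPRE enhances transcript expression, and the cassette ends with a truncated 3' LTR (annotated as a second truncated 5' LTR, preceded by nef-derived sequence) and a bGH poly(A) signal.

The construct is used to generate, by transduction or transfection plus hygromycin selection, cell lines that activate tetracycline-responsive promoters in the presence of doxycycline. It was deposited with work on phycocyanobilin synthesis for phytochrome-based optogenetics.
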