Addgene plasmid #139480: pCSIIhyg-rtTA
Purpose: Expresses rtTA, Tet-ON reverse tetracycline-controlled trans-activator in mammalian cells.
Depositing lab: Kazuhiro Aoki. Depositing organization: National Institute for Basic Biology. Publication: Improvement of Phycocyanobilin Synthesis for Genetically Encoded Phytochrome-Based Optogenetics. Uda Y, Miura H, Goto Y, Yamamoto K, Mii Y, Kondo Y, Takada S, Aoki K. ACS Chem Biol. 2020 Nov 20;15(11):2896-2906. doi: 10.1021/acschembio.0c00477. Epub 2020 Nov 9. PubMed 33164485.
Backbone
  Vector backbone: pCSIIhyg
  Backbone size w/o insert (bp): 10830
  Total vector size (bp): 11577
  Vector type: Mammalian Expression, Lentiviral
  Selectable markers: Hygromycin
Growth in bacteria
  Bacterial resistance: Ampicillin, 100 μg/mL
  Growth temperature: 37°C
  Growth strain: NEB Stable
  Copy number: Unknown
Gene/Insert
  Gene/Insert name: rtTA, Tet-ON reverse transactivator
  Species: Synthetic
  Insert size (bp): 747
  Promoter: Human EF1a promoter
  Cloning method: Restriction Enzyme; 5′ cloning site EcoRI (not destroyed); 3′ cloning site NotI (not destroyed)
  Sequencing primers: 5′ ACACTGAGTGGGTGGAGACTG; 3′ GGGCCCTCACATTGCCAAA
Terms and licenses: Academic/Nonprofit Terms; Industry Terms: Not Available to Industry
How to cite: pCSIIhyg-rtTA was a gift from Kazuhiro Aoki (Addgene plasmid # 139480 ; http://n2t.net/addgene:139480 ; RRID:Addgene_139480)
